Addgene plasmid #238581: NanoBRET Assay Vector, NanoLuc-KRas(G12D)
Purpose: Express NanoLuc-KRas(G12D) Fusion Protein in Mammalian Cells under a CMV promoter
Depositing lab: Promega Corporation.
Backbone
  Vector backbone: pFN31K Nluc CMV-neo Flexi(R) Vector
  Vector type: Mammalian Expression
  Selectable markers: Neomycin
Growth in bacteria
  Bacterial resistance: Kanamycin, 50 μg/mL
  Growth temperature: 37°C
  Growth strain: DH5alpha
  Copy number: High Copy
Gene/Insert
  Gene/Insert name: KRAS
  Species: H. sapiens (human)
  Mutation: G12D
  Entrez Gene: KRAS (a.k.a. 'C-K-RAS, C-K-RAS, CFC2, K-RAS2A, K-RAS2B, K-RAS4A, K-RAS4B, K-Ras, K-Ras 2, KI-RAS, KRAS1, KRAS2, NS, NS3, OES, RALD, RASK2, c-Ki-ras, c-Ki-ras2)
  Promoter: CMV
  Tag / fusion protein: NanoLuc (R) (N terminal on backbone)
  Cloning method: Other
Terms and licenses: Academic/Nonprofit Terms; Industry Terms
How to cite: NanoBRET Assay Vector, NanoLuc-KRas(G12D) was a gift from Promega Corporation (Addgene plasmid # 238581 ; http://n2t.net/addgene:238581 ; RRID:Addgene_238581)
