[The description below was written by a language model from this plasmid's Addgene catalogue record and pLannotate feature annotations shown in this document.]
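Description:
NanoBRET Assay Vector, NanoLuc-KRas(G12D) is a 5.3 kb mammalian expression plasmid built on the pFN31K Nluc CMV-neo Flexi backbone. It is maintained in E. coli at high copy from a ColE1/pUC-type origin, and a ColE1 cer site helps keep the plasmid monomeric. A single neo (nptII) gene provides both selections. It sits downstream of an SV40 enhancer/early promoter and a fragment annotated as the bacterial EM7 promoter, and is followed by a synthetic poly(A) signal. This gives kanamycin resistance in bacteria and neomycin-class (G418) selection in mammalian cells.

The expression cassette uses the human CMV immediate-early enhancer and promoter, followed by a chimeric β-globin/immunoglobulin intron that generally improves transcript processing and expression. A T7 promoter lies just upstream of the coding region and could support T7 polymerase-driven transcription. The open reading frame encodes human codon-optimised NanoLuc luciferase fused through a short linker to the N terminus of human KRAS carrying the oncogenic G12D substitution. The record does not specify which KRAS splice isoform is encoded. Residual cloning-site sequence, a T7 terminator fragment and an SV40 polyadenylation signal follow the fusion. Several other short annotated fragments (SET1, large T antigen, M13 ori, bom, tnpA) appear to be backbone remnants or partial matches rather than functional elements.

The plasmid is intended for transient or stable expression of NanoLuc-KRas(G12D) in mammalian cells. There the luciferase serves as the energy donor in NanoBRET bioluminescence resonance energy transfer assays. Such assays typically measure the proximity of a fluorescent tracer or a fluorescently labelled partner protein to the tagged target in live cells, for example to assess compound engagement or protein interactions of mutant KRAS.
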