Features (pLannotate 1.2.2; 20 found; start..end, strand, type, name):
    140..517     +  enhancer       CMV enhancer: human cytomegalovirus immediate early enhancer
    519..718     +  promoter       CMV promoter: human cytomegalovirus (CMV) immediate early promoter
    857..989     +  intron         chimeric intron: chimera between introns from human β-globin and immunoglobulin heavy chain genes
   1033..1051    +  promoter       T7 promoter: promoter for bacteriophage T7 RNA polymerase
   1065..1577    +  CDS            Nluc: NanoLuc® luciferase human codon-optimized
   1599..2165    +  CDS            K-Ras: human small GTPase proto-oncoprotein
   2174..2229    +  misc_feature   MCS: pUC18/19 multiple cloning site
   2236..2285    +  CDS            SET1 (fragment): solubility-enhancement tag derived from T7 phage gene 10B
   2293..2312    +  terminator     T7 terminator (fragment): transcription terminator for bacteriophage T7 RNA polymerase
   2334..2455    -  polyA_signal   SV40 poly(A) signal: SV40 polyadenylation signal
   2478..2546    -  CDS            large T antigen (fragment): large T antigen from SV40 (simian virus 40)
   2551..2583    +  rep_origin     M13 ori (fragment): M13 bacteriophage origin of replication; arrow indicates direction of (+) strand synthesis
   2584..2635    -  misc_feature   bom (fragment): basis of mobility region from pBR322
   2700..3057    +  promoter       SV40 promoter: SV40 enhancer and early promoter
   3072..3099    +  promoter       EM7 promoter (fragment): synthetic bacterial promoter&nbsp
   3138..3929    +  CDS            neo: KKA2_KLEPN - Also known as kan, nptII. Experimental evidence at protein level: Swiss-Prot protein existence level 1. Resistance to kanamycin, neomycin, paromomycin, ribostamycin, butirosin and gentamicin B. From Klebsiella pneumoniae.
   3996..4044    +  polyA_signal   poly(A) signal: synthetic polyadenylation signal
   4065..4154    -  CDS            tnpA (fragment): TN5P_ECOLX - Also known as tnp. Experimental evidence at protein level: Swiss-Prot protein existence level 1. Mediates transposition of transposon Tn5 by a 'cut and paste' mechanism. First, the monomeric transposase binds the 19 bp inverted DNA repeats flanking the transposon. Then, dimerization of the DNA- bound transposase creates a synaptic DNA complex. After nicking of the first DNA strand, excision of the transposon proceeds through a series of intermediates. The transposase then mediates the insertion of the transposon at a new site by strand transfer. The activity of the wild- type tran
   4283..4871    -  rep_origin     ori: high-copy-number ColE1/pMB1/pBR322/pUC origin of replication
   4987..5270    +  misc_feature   cer region: ColE1-derived recombination site that helps to maintain plasmids as monomers
>Addgene plasmid #238581 | NanoBRET Assay Vector, NanoLuc-KRas(G12D) | addgene full sequence | sequence record 481209 | Addgene NGS Result
TCAATATTGGCCATTAGCCATATTATTCATTGGTTATATAGCATAAATCAATATTGGCTATTGGCCATTG
CATACGTTGTATCTATATCATAATATGTACATTTATATTGGCTCATGTCCAATATGACCGCCATGTTGGC
ATTGATTATTGACTAGTTATTAATAGTAATCAATTACGGGGTCATTAGTTCATAGCCCATATATGGAGTT
CCGCGTTACATAACTTACGGTAAATGGCCCGCCTGGCTGACCGCCCAACGACCCCCGCCCATTGACGTCA
ATAATGACGTATGTTCCCATAGTAACGCCAATAGGGACTTTCCATTGACGTCAATGGGTGGAGTATTTAC
GGTAAACTGCCCACTTGGCAGTACATCAAGTGTATCATATGCCAAGTCCGCCCCCTATTGACGTCAATGA
CGGTAAATGGCCCGCCTGGCATTATGCCCAGTACATGACCTTACGGGACTTTCCTACTTGGCAGTACATC
TACGTATTAGTCATCGCTATTACCATGGTGATGCGGTTTTGGCAGTACACCAATGGGCGTGGATAGCGGT
TTGACTCACGGGGATTTCCAAGTCTCCACCCCATTGACGTCAATGGGAGTTTGTTTTGGCACCAAAATCA
ACGGGACTTTCCAAAATGTCGTAATAACCCCGCCCCGTTGACGCAAATGGGCGGTAGGCGTGTACGGTGG
GAGGTCTATATAAGCAGAGCTGGTTTAGTGAACCGTCAGATCACTAGAAGCTTTATTGCGGTAGTTTATC
ACAGTTAAATTGCTAACGCAGTCAGTGCTTCTGACACAACAGTCTCGAACTTAAGCTGCAGAAGTTGGTC
GTGAGGCACTGGGCAGGTAAGTATCAAGGTTACAAGACAGGTTTAAGGAGACCAATAGAAACTGGGCTTG
TCGAGACAGAGAAGACTCTTGCGTTTCTGATAGGCACCTATTGGTCTTACTGACATCCACTTTGCCTTTC
TCTCCACAGGTGTCCACTCCCAGTTCAATTACAGCTCTTAAGGCTAGAGTATTAATACGACTCACTATAG
GGCTAGCGCTCACCATGGTCTTCACACTCGAAGATTTCGTTGGGGACTGGCGACAGACAGCCGGCTACAA
CCTGGACCAAGTCCTTGAACAGGGAGGTGTGTCCAGTTTGTTTCAGAATCTCGGGGTGTCCGTAACTCCG
ATCCAAAGGATTGTCCTGAGCGGTGAAAATGGGCTGAAGATCGACATCCATGTCATCATCCCGTATGAAG
GTCTGAGCGGCGACCAAATGGGCCAGATCGAAAAAATTTTTAAGGTGGTGTACCCTGTGGATGATCATCA
CTTTAAGGTGATCCTGCACTATGGCACACTGGTAATCGACGGGGTTACGCCGAACATGATCGACTATTTC
GGACGGCCGTATGAAGGCATCGCCGTGTTCGACGGCAAAAAGATCACTGTAACAGGGACCCTGTGGAACG
GCAACAAAATTATCGACGAGCGCCTGATCAACCCCGACGGCTCCCTGCTGTTCCGAGTAACCATCAACGG
AGTGACCGGCTGGCGGCTGTGCGAACGCATTCTGGCGGGCTCGAGCGGCGCGATCGCCATGACTGAATAT
AAACTTGTGGTAGTTGGAGCTGACGGCGTAGGCAAGAGTGCCTTGACGATACAGCTAATTCAGAATCATT
TTGTGGACGAATATGATCCAACAATAGAGGATTCCTACAGGAAGCAAGTAGTAATTGATGGAGAAACCTG
TCTCTTGGATATTCTCGACACAGCAGGTCAAGAGGAGTACAGTGCAATGAGGGACCAGTACATGAGGACT
GGGGAGGGCTTTCTTTGTGTATTTGCCATAAATAATACTAAATCATTTGAAGATATTCACCATTATAGAG
AACAAATTAAAAGAGTTAAGGACTCTGAAGATGTACCTATGGTCCTAGTAGGAAATAAATGTGATTTGCC
TTCTAGAACAGTAGACACAAAACAGGCTCAGGACTTAGCAAGAAGTTATGGAATTCCTTTTATTGAAACA
TCAGCAAAGACAAGACAGGGTGTTGATGATGCCTTCTATACATTAGTTCGAGAAATTCGAAAACATAAAG
AAAAGATGAGCAAAGATGGTAAAAAGAAGAAAAAGAAGTCAAAGACAAAGTGTGTAATTATGTAAGTTTA
AACGAATTCGGGCTCGGTACCCGGGGATCCTCTAGAGTCGACCTGCAGGCATGCAAGCTGATCCGGCTGC
TAACAAAGCCCGAAAGGAAGCTGAGTTGGCTGCTGCCACCGCTGAGCAATAACTAGCATAACCCCTTGGG
GCGGCCGCTTCGAGCAGACATGATAAGATACATTGATGAGTTTGGACAAACCACAACTAGAATGCAGTGA
AAAAAATGCTTTATTTGTGAAATTTGTGATGCTATTGCTTTATTTGTAACCATTATAAGCTGCAATAAAC
AAGTTAACAACAACAATTGCATTCATTTTATGTTTCAGGTTCAGGGGGAGATGTGGGAGGTTTTTTTAAG
CAAGTAAAACCTCTACAAATGTGGTAAAATCGAATTTTAACAAAATATTAACGCTTACAATTTCCTGATG
CGGTATTTTCTCCTTACGCATCTGTGCGGTATTTCACACCGCATACGCGGATCTGCGCAGCACCATGGCC
TGAAATAACCTCTGAAAGAGGAACTTGGTTAGGTACCTTCTGAGGCGGAAAGAACCAGCTGTGGAATGTG
TGTCAGTTAGGGTGTGGAAAGTCCCCAGGCTCCCCAGCAGGCAGAAGTATGCAAAGCATGCATCTCAATT
AGTCAGCAACCAGGTGTGGAAAGTCCCCAGGCTCCCCAGCAGGCAGAAGTATGCAAAGCATGCATCTCAA
TTAGTCAGCAACCATAGTCCCGCCCCTAACTCCGCCCATCCCGCCCCTAACTCCGCCCAGTTCCGCCCAT
TCTCCGCCCCATGGCTGACTAATTTTTTTTATTTATGCAGAGGCCGAGGCCGCCTCGGCCTCTGAGCTAT
TCCAGAAGTAGTGAGGAGGCTTTTTTGGAGGCCTAGGCTTTTGCAAAAAGCTTAATTAACTGTTGACAAT
TAATCATCGGCATAGTATAATACGACAAGGTGAGGAACTAAACCCAGGAGGCAGATCATGATTGAACAAG
ATGGATTGCACGCAGGTTCTCCGGCCGCTTGGGTGGAGAGGCTATTCGGCTATGACTGGGCACAACAGAC
AATCGGCTGCTCTGATGCCGCCGTGTTCCGGCTGTCAGCGCAGGGGCGCCCGGTTCTTTTTGTCAAGACC
GACCTGTCCGGTGCCCTGAATGAACTGCAGGACGAGGCAGCGCGGCTATCGTGGCTGGCCACGACGGGCG
TTCCTTGCGCAGCTGTGCTCGACGTTGTCACTGAAGCGGGAAGGGACTGGCTGCTATTGGGCGAAGTGCC
GGGGCAGGATCTCCTGTCATCTCACCTTGCTCCTGCCGAGAAAGTATCCATCATGGCTGATGCAATGCGG
CGGCTGCATACGCTTGATCCGGCTACCTGCCCATTCGACCACCAAGCGAAACATCGCATCGAGCGAGCAC
GTACTCGGATGGAAGCCGGTCTTGTCGATCAGGATGATCTGGACGAAGAGCATCAGGGGCTCGCGCCAGC
CGAACTGTTCGCCAGGCTCAAGGCGCGCATGCCCGACGGCGAGGATCTCGTCGTGACCCATGGCGATGCC
TGCTTGCCGAATATCATGGTGGAAAATGGCCGCTTTTCTGGATTCATCGACTGTGGCCGGCTGGGTGTGG
CGGACCGCTATCAGGACATAGCGTTGGCTACCCGTGATATTGCTGAAGAGCTTGGCGGCGAATGGGCTGA
CCGCTTCCTCGTGCTTTACGGTATCGCCGCTCCCGATTCGCAGCGCATCGCCTTCTATCGCCTTCTTGAC
GAGTTCTTCTGAGCGGGACTCTGGGGTTCGAAATGACCGACCAAGCGACGCCCAACCTGCCATCACGATG
GCCGCAATAAAATATCTTTATTTTCATTACATCTGTGTGTTGGTTTTTTGTGTGAATCGATAGCGATAAG
GATCCTCTTTGCGCTTGCGTTTTCCCTTGTCCAGATAGCCCAGTAGCTGACATTCATCCGGGGTCAGCAC
CGTTTCTGCGGACTGGCTTTCTACCCGGTATCAGCTCACTCAAAGGCGGTAATACGGTTATCCACAGAAT
CAGGGGATAACGCAGGAAAGAACATGTGAGCAAAAGGCCAGCAAAAGGCCAGGAACCGTAAAAAGGCCGC
GTTGCTGGCGTTTTTCCATAGGCTCCGCCCCCCTGACGAGCATCACAAAAATCGACGCTCAAGTCAGAGG
TGGCGAAACCCGACAGGACTATAAAGATACCAGGCGTTTCCCCCTGGAAGCTCCCTCGTGCGCTCTCCTG
TTCCGACCCTGCCGCTTACCGGATACCTGTCCGCCTTTCTCCCTTCGGGAAGCGTGGCGCTTTCTCATAG
CTCACGCTGTAGGTATCTCAGTTCGGTGTAGGTCGTTCGCTCCAAGCTGGGCTGTGTGCACGAACCCCCC
GTTCAGCCCGACCGCTGCGCCTTATCCGGTAACTATCGTCTTGAGTCCAACCCGGTAAGACACGACTTAT
CGCCACTGGCAGCAGCCACTGGTAACAGGATTAGCAGAGCGAGGTATGTAGGCGGTGCTACAGAGTTCTT
GAAGTGGTGGCCTAACTACGGCTACACTAGAAGGACAGTATTTGGTATCTGCGCTCTGCTGAAGCCAGTT
ACCTTCGGAAAAAGAGTTGGTAGCTCTTGATCCGGCAAACAAACCACCGCTGGTAGCGGTGGTTTTTTTG
TTTGCAAGCAGCAGATTACGCGCAGAAAAAAAGGATTTCAAGAAGATCCTTTGATCTTTTCTACGGGGTC
TGACGCTCAGTGGAACGAAAACTCACGTTAAGGGATTTTGGTCATGAGATTATCAAAAAGGATCTTCACC
TAGATCCTTTTATAGTCCGGAAATACAGGAACGCACGCTGGATGGCCCTTCGCTGGGATGGTGAAACCAT
GAAAAATGGCAGCTTCAGTGGATTAAGTGGGGGTAATGTGGCCTGTACCCTCTGGTTGCATAGGTATTCA
TACGGTTAAAATTTATCAGGCGCGATTGCGGCAGTTTTTCGGGTGGTTTGTTGCCATTTTTACCTGTCTG
CTGCCGTGATCGCGCTGAACGCGTTTTAGCGGTGCGTACAATTAAGGGATTATGGTAAATCCACTTACTG
TCTGCCCTCGTAGCCATCGAGATAAACCGCAGTACTCCGGCCACGATGCGTCCGGCGTAGAGGATCGAGA
TCT
